Addgene plasmid #76352: EPHB4 gRNA (BRDN0001144879)
Purpose: 3rd generation lentiviral gRNA plasmid targeting human EPHB4
Depositing lab: John Doench & David Root. Depositing organization: Broad Institute. Publication: Optimized sgRNA design to maximize activity and minimize off-target effects of CRISPR-Cas9. Doench JG, Fusi N, Sullender M, Hegde M, Vaimberg EW, Donovan KF, Smith I, Tothova Z, Wilen C, Orchard R, Virgin HW, Listgarten J, Root DE. Nat Biotechnol. 2016 Jan 18. doi: 10.1038/nbt.3437. PubMed 26780180.
Backbone
  Vector backbone: lentiGuide-Puro
  Backbone manufacturer: Zhang Lab (Addgene plasmid # 52963)
  Vector type: Mammalian Expression, Lentiviral, CRISPR
  Selectable markers: Puromycin
Growth in bacteria
  Bacterial resistance: Ampicillin, 100 μg/mL
  Growth temperature: 37°C
  Growth strain: DH5alpha
  Copy number: High Copy
Gene/Insert
  Gene/Insert name: EPHB4 (alt names: EPHB4; NM_004444.4)
  gRNA/shRNA sequence: TGTCTGACATCCGGGTGACG
  Species: H. sapiens (human)
  Entrez Gene: EPHB4 (a.k.a. CMAVM2, HFASD, HTK, LMPHM7, MYK1, TYRO11)
  Promoter: hU6
  Cloning method: Unknown
  Sequencing primers: 5′ U6-F; 3′ pS2-R
Terms and licenses: Academic/Nonprofit Terms; Industry Terms: Not Available to Industry
Depositor comments: The gRNA was designed to target the following Genbank reference sequence(s): NM_004444.4. Note that this plasmid does NOT contain Cas9. It should be used in conjunction with lentiCas9-Blast (Addgene #52962) or otherwise with cell lines already expressing Cas9. Browse the full kinome gRNA library at http://www.addgene.org/pooled-library/broadgpp-human-kinome/ or visit http://www.broadinstitute.org/rnai/public/ for detailed protocols and information.
How to cite: EPHB4 gRNA (BRDN0001144879) was a gift from John Doench & David Root (Addgene plasmid # 76352 ; http://n2t.net/addgene:76352 ; RRID:Addgene_76352)
