[The description below was written by a language model from this plasmid's Addgene catalogue record and pLannotate feature annotations shown in this document.]
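Description:
EPHB4 gRNA (BRDN0001144879) is a third-generation lentiviral CRISPR guide plasmid built on the lentiGuide-Puro backbone and designed to target the human receptor tyrosine kinase gene EPHB4. In bacteria it is maintained as a high-copy plasmid through a ColE1/pUC-type origin and selected with ampicillin via the β-lactamase gene. An f1 origin, an SV40 origin and residual lac and T7/T3 promoter elements are also present as backbone remnants.

The transfer cassette is framed by an RSV promoter fused to a truncated HIV-1 5' LTR and a self-inactivating ΔU3 3' LTR. This allows Tat-independent production of genomic RNA in packaging cells and leaves the integrated provirus without LTR promoter activity. Between the LTRs lie the Ψ packaging signal with a gag fragment, the Rev response element for nuclear export of the full-length transcript, and a cPPT/CTS that aids nuclear import during transduction. The payload consists of two expression units. A human U6 RNA polymerase III promoter drives the EPHB4-specific spacer joined to the Streptococcus pyogenes Cas9 guide RNA scaffold, and an EF-1α promoter with its intron A drives puromycin N-acetyltransferase for selection of transduced mammalian cells. A WPRE follows the puromycin resistance gene to enhance transcript expression.

The plasmid carries no Cas9, so it is meant to be used with a separate Cas9 lentivector or in cells that already express Cas9, typically for knockout of EPHB4. The guide belongs to a human kinome gRNA collection generated with optimized sgRNA design rules intended to maximize on-target activity and reduce off-target effects.
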