Features (pLannotate 1.2.2; 29 found; start..end, strand, type, name):
     14..80      +  CDS            small t antigen (fragment): SV40 (simian virus 40) small t antigen
    106..317     +  promoter       EF-1α core promoter: core promoter for human elongation factor EF-1α
    318..1256    +  intron         EF-1α intron A: intron upstream of the start codon of human EF-1α
   1278..1877    +  CDS            PuroR (fragment): puromycin N-acetyltransferase; pac from Streptomyces; confers resistance to puromycin
   1893..2481    +  misc_feature   WPRE: woodchuck hepatitis virus posttranscriptional regulatory element
   2532..2551    +  misc_feature   cPPT/CTS (fragment): central polypurine tract and central termination sequence of HIV-1
   2553..2786    +  LTR            3' LTR (ΔU3): self-inactivating 3' long terminal repeat (LTR) from HIV-1
   2864..2985    +  polyA_signal   SV40 poly(A) signal: SV40 polyadenylation signal
   3025..3160    +  rep_origin     SV40 ori: SV40 origin of replication
   3181..3199    -  promoter       T7 promoter: promoter for bacteriophage T7 RNA polymerase
   3207..3362    +  CDS            lacZα (fragment): LacZα fragment of β-galactosidase; lacZ fragment
   3367..3795    +  rep_origin     f1 ori (sequence partly withheld): f1 bacteriophage origin of replication; arrow indicates direction of (+) strand synthesis
   3848..3952    +  promoter       AmpR promoter: bla
   3953..4813    +  CDS            AmpR: β-lactamase; bla; confers resistance to ampicillin, carbenicillin, and related antibiotics
   4984..5572    +  rep_origin     ori: high-copy-number ColE1/pMB1/pBR322/pUC origin of replication
   5755..5847    +  CDS            lacI (fragment): lac repressor; lacI; The lac repressor binds to the lac operator to inhibit transcription in E. coli. This inhibition can be relieved by adding lactose or isopropyl-β-D-thiogalactopyranoside (IPTG).
   5860..5881    +  protein_bind   CAP binding site: CAP binding activates transcription in the presence of cAMP. E. coli catabolite activator protein
   5896..5926    +  promoter       lac promoter: promoter for the E. coli lac operon
   5934..5950    +  protein_bind   lac operator: The lac repressor binds to the lac operator to inhibit transcription in E. coli. This inhibition can be relieved by adding lactose or isopropyl-β-D-thiogalactopyranoside (IPTG). lac repressor encoded by lacI
   5995..6013    +  promoter       T3 promoter: promoter for bacteriophage T3 RNA polymerase
   6041..6267    +  promoter       RSV promoter: Rous sarcoma virus enhancer/promoter
   6268..6448    +  LTR            5' LTR (truncated): truncated 5' long terminal repeat (LTR) from HIV-1
   6495..6620    +  misc_feature   HIV-1 Ψ: packaging signal of human immunodeficiency virus type 1
   6604..6967    +  CDS            HIV-1 gag (fragment): gag protein from human immunodeficiency virus 1; gag
   7113..7346    +  misc_feature   RRE: The Rev response element (RRE) of HIV-1 allows for Rev-dependent mRNA export from the nucleus to the cytoplasm.
   7723..7749    +  CDS            Rev (fragment): human immunodeficiency virus 1 (HIV-1) Rev protein; rev; enhances nuclear export of unspliced and incompletely spliced viral mRNAs
   7753..7993    +  promoter       U6 promoter: RNA polymerase III promoter for human U6 snRNA
   8023..8098    +  misc_RNA       gRNA scaffold: guide RNA scaffold for the Streptococcus pyogenes CRISPR/Cas9 system
   8154..8271    +  misc_feature   cPPT/CTS: central polypurine tract and central termination sequence of HIV-1
>Addgene plasmid #76352 | EPHB4 gRNA (BRDN0001144879) | addgene full sequence | sequence record 185678 | Addgene Assembled Sequence
CCCGGGTGCAAAGATGGATAAAGTTTTAAACAGAGAGGAATCTTTGCAGCTAATGGACCTTCTAGGTCTT
GAAAGGAGTGGGAATTGGCTCCGGTGCCCGTCAGTGGGCAGAGCGCACATCGCCCACAGTCCCCGAGAAG
TTGGGGGGAGGGGTCGGCAATTGATCCGGTGCCTAGAGAAGGTGGCGCGGGGTAAACTGGGAAAGTGATG
TCGTGTACTGGCTCCGCCTTTTTCCCGAGGGTGGGGGAGAACCGTATATAAGTGCAGTAGTCGCCGTGAA
CGTTCTTTTTCGCAACGGGTTTGCCGCCAGAACACAGGTAAGTGCCGTGTGTGGTTCCCGCGGGCCTGGC
CTCTTTACGGGTTATGGCCCTTGCGTGCCTTGAATTACTTCCACCTGGCTGCAGTACGTGATTCTTGATC
CCGAGCTTCGGGTTGGAAGTGGGTGGGAGAGTTCGAGGCCTTGCGCTTAAGGAGCCCCTTCGCCTCGTGC
TTGAGTTGAGGCCTGGCCTGGGCGCTGGGGCCGCCGCGTGCGAATCTGGTGGCACCTTCGCGCCTGTCTC
GCTGCTTTCGATAAGTCTCTAGCCATTTAAAATTTTTGATGACCTGCTGCGACGCTTTTTTTCTGGCAAG
ATAGTCTTGTAAATGCGGGCCAAGATCTGCACACTGGTATTTCGGTTTTTGGGGCCGCGGGCGGCGACGG
GGCCCGTGCGTCCCAGCGCACATGTTCGGCGAGGCGGGGCCTGCGAGCGCGGCCACCGAGAATCGGACGG
GGGTAGTCTCAAGCTGGCCGGCCTGCTCTGGTGCCTGGCCTCGCGCCGCCGTGTATCGCCCCGCCCTGGG
CGGCAAGGCTGGCCCGGTCGGCACCAGTTGCGTGAGCGGAAAGATGGCCGCTTCCCGGCCCTGCTGCAGG
GAGCTCAAAATGGAGGACGCGGCGCTCGGGAGAGCGGGCGGGTGAGTCACCCACACAAAGGAAAAGGGCC
TTTCCGTCCTCAGCCGTCGCTTCATGTGACTCCACGGAGTACCGGGCGCCGTCCAGGCACCTCGATTAGT
TCTCGAGCTTTTGGAGTACGTCGTCTTTAGGTTGGGGGGAGGGGTTTTATGCGATGGAGTTTCCCCACAC
TGAGTGGGTGGAGACTGAAGTTAGGCCAGCTTGGCACTTGATGTAATTCTCCTTGGAATTTGCCCTTTTT
GAGTTTGGATCTTGGTTCATTCTCAAGCCTCAGACAGTGGTTCAAAGTTTTTTTCTTCCATTTCAGGTGT
CGTGACGTACGGCCACCATGACCGAGTACAAGCCCACGGTGCGCCTCGCCACCCGCGACGACGTCCCCAG
GGCCGTACGCACCCTCGCCGCCGCGTTCGCCGACTACCCCGCCACGCGCCACACCGTCGATCCGGACCGC
CACATCGAGCGGGTCACCGAGCTGCAAGAACTCTTCCTCACGCGCGTCGGGCTCGACATCGGCAAGGTGT
GGGTCGCGGACGACGGCGCCGCCGTGGCGGTCTGGACCACGCCGGAGAGCGTCGAAGCGGGGGCGGTGTT
CGCCGAGATCGGCCCGCGCATGGCCGAGTTGAGCGGTTCCCGGCTGGCCGCGCAGCAACAGATGGAAGGC
CTCCTGGCGCCGCACCGGCCCAAGGAGCCCGCGTGGTTCCTGGCCACCGTCGGAGTCTCGCCCGACCACC
AGGGCAAGGGTCTGGGCAGCGCCGTCGTGCTCCCCGGAGTGGAGGCGGCCGAGCGCGCCGGGGTGCCCGC
CTTCCTGGAGACCTCCGCGCCCCGCAACCTCCCCTTCTACGAGCGGCTCGGCTTCACCGTCACCGCCGAC
GTCGAGGTGCCCGAAGGACCGCGCACCTGGTGCATGACCCGCAAGCCCGGTGCCTGAACGCGTTAAGTCG
ACAATCAACCTCTGGATTACAAAATTTGTGAAAGATTGACTGGTATTCTTAACTATGTTGCTCCTTTTAC
GCTATGTGGATACGCTGCTTTAATGCCTTTGTATCATGCTATTGCTTCCCGTATGGCTTTCATTTTCTCC
TCCTTGTATAAATCCTGGTTGCTGTCTCTTTATGAGGAGTTGTGGCCCGTTGTCAGGCAACGTGGCGTGG
TGTGCACTGTGTTTGCTGACGCAACCCCCACTGGTTGGGGCATTGCCACCACCTGTCAGCTCCTTTCCGG
GACTTTCGCTTTCCCCCTCCCTATTGCCACGGCGGAACTCATCGCCGCCTGCCTTGCCCGCTGCTGGACA
GGGGCTCGGCTGTTGGGCACTGACAATTCCGTGGTGTTGTCGGGGAAATCATCGTCCTTTCCTTGGCTGC
TCGCCTGTGTTGCCACCTGGATTCTGCGCGGGACGTCCTTCTGCTACGTCCCTTCGGCCCTCAATCCAGC
GGACCTTCCTTCCCGCGGCCTGCTGCCGGCTCTGCGGCCTCTTCCGCGTCTTCGCCTTCGCCCTCAGACG
AGTCGGATCTCCCTTTGGGCCGCCTCCCCGCGTCGACTTTAAGACCAATGACTTACAAGGCAGCTGTAGA
TCTTAGCCACTTTTTAAAAGAAAAGGGGGGACTGGAAGGGCTAATTCACTCCCAACGAAGACAAGATCTG
CTTTTTGCTTGTACTGGGTCTCTCTGGTTAGACCAGATCTGAGCCTGGGAGCTCTCTGGCTAACTAGGGA
ACCCACTGCTTAAGCCTCAATAAAGCTTGCCTTGAGTGCTTCAAGTAGTGTGTGCCCGTCTGTTGTGTGA
CTCTGGTAACTAGAGATCCCTCAGACCCTTTTAGTCAGTGTGGAAAATCTCTAGCAGTACGTATAGTAGT
TCATGTCATCTTATTATTCAGTATTTATAACTTGCAAAGAAATGAATATCAGAGAGTGAGAGGAACTTGT
TTATTGCAGCTTATAATGGTTACAAATAAAGCAATAGCATCACAAATTTCACAAATAAAGCATTTTTTTC
ACTGCATTCTAGTTGTGGTTTGTCCAAACTCATCAATGTATCTTATCATGTCTGGCTCTAGCTATCCCGC
CCCTAACTCCGCCCATCCCGCCCCTAACTCCGCCCAGTTCCGCCCATTCTCCGCCCCATGGCTGACTAAT
TTTTTTTATTTATGCAGAGGCCGAGGCCGCCTCGGCCTCTGAGCTATTCCAGAAGTAGTGAGGAGGCTTT
TTTGGAGGCCTAGGGACGTACCCAATTCGCCCTATAGTGAGTCGTATTACGCGCGCTCACTGGCCGTCGT
TTTACAACGTCGTGACTGGGAAAACCCTGGCGTTACCCAACTTAATCGCCTTGCAGCACATCCCCCTTTC
GCCAGCTGGCGTAATAGCGAAGAGGCCCGCACCGATCGCCCTTCCCAACAGTTGCGCAGCCTGAATGGCG
AATGGG
[124 nt withheld, positions 3367-3490]
C
[91 nt withheld, positions 3492-3582]
A
[49 nt withheld, positions 3584-3632]
CCTTTGACGTTGGAGTCCACGTTCTTT
[37 nt withheld, positions 3660-3696]
ACCCTATCTCGGTCTATTCTTTTGATTTATAAGGGATTTTGCCGATTTCGGCCTATTGGTTAAAAAATGA
GCTGATTTAACAAAAATTTAACGCGAATTTTAACAAAATATTAACGCTTACAATTTAGGTGGCACTTTTC
GGGGAAATGTGCGCGGAACCCCTATTTGTTTATTTTTCTAAATACATTCAAATATGTATCCGCTCATGAG
ACAATAACCCTGATAAATGCTTCAATAATATTGAAAAAGGAAGAGTATGAGTATTCAACATTTCCGTGTC
GCCCTTATTCCCTTTTTTGCGGCATTTTGCCTTCCTGTTTTTGCTCACCCAGAAACGCTGGTGAAAGTAA
AAGATGCTGAAGATCAGTTGGGTGCACGAGTGGGTTACATCGAACTGGATCTCAACAGCGGTAAGATCCT
TGAGAGTTTTCGCCCCGAAGAACGTTTTCCAATGATGAGCACTTTTAAAGTTCTGCTATGTGGCGCGGTA
TTATCCCGTATTGACGCCGGGCAAGAGCAACTCGGTCGCCGCATACACTATTCTCAGAATGACTTGGTTG
AGTACTCACCAGTCACAGAAAAGCATCTTACGGATGGCATGACAGTAAGAGAATTATGCAGTGCTGCCAT
AACCATGAGTGATAACACTGCGGCCAACTTACTTCTGACAACGATCGGAGGACCGAAGGAGCTAACCGCT
TTTTTGCACAACATGGGGGATCATGTAACTCGCCTTGATCGTTGGGAACCGGAGCTGAATGAAGCCATAC
CAAACGACGAGCGTGACACCACGATGCCTGTAGCAATGGCAACAACGTTGCGCAAACTATTAACTGGCGA
ACTACTTACTCTAGCTTCCCGGCAACAATTAATAGACTGGATGGAGGCGGATAAAGTTGCAGGACCACTT
CTGCGCTCGGCCCTTCCGGCTGGCTGGTTTATTGCTGATAAATCTGGAGCCGGTGAGCGTGGGTCTCGCG
GTATCATTGCAGCACTGGGGCCAGATGGTAAGCCCTCCCGTATCGTAGTTATCTACACGACGGGGAGTCA
GGCAACTATGGATGAACGAAATAGACAGATCGCTGAGATAGGTGCCTCACTGATTAAGCATTGGTAACTG
TCAGACCAAGTTTACTCATATATACTTTAGATTGATTTAAAACTTCATTTTTAATTTAAAAGGATCTAGG
TGAAGATCCTTTTTGATAATCTCATGACCAAAATCCCTTAACGTGAGTTTTCGTTCCACTGAGCGTCAGA
CCCCGTAGAAAAGATCAAAGGATCTTCTTGAGATCCTTTTTTTCTGCGCGTAATCTGCTGCTTGCAAACA
AAAAAACCACCGCTACCAGCGGTGGTTTGTTTGCCGGATCAAGAGCTACCAACTCTTTTTCCGAAGGTAA
CTGGCTTCAGCAGAGCGCAGATACCAAATACTGTTCTTCTAGTGTAGCCGTAGTTAGGCCACCACTTCAA
GAACTCTGTAGCACCGCCTACATACCTCGCTCTGCTAATCCTGTTACCAGTGGCTGCTGCCAGTGGCGAT
AAGTCGTGTCTTACCGGGTTGGACTCAAGACGATAGTTACCGGATAAGGCGCAGCGGTCGGGCTGAACGG
GGGGTTCGTGCACACAGCCCAGCTTGGAGCGAACGACCTACACCGAACTGAGATACCTACAGCGTGAGCT
ATGAGAAAGCGCCACGCTTCCCGAAGGGAGAAAGGCGGACAGGTATCCGGTAAGCGGCAGGGTCGGAACA
GGAGAGCGCACGAGGGAGCTTCCAGGGGGAAACGCCTGGTATCTTTATAGTCCTGTCGGGTTTCGCCACC
TCTGACTTGAGCGTCGATTTTTGTGATGCTCGTCAGGGGGGCGGAGCCTATGGAAAAACGCCAGCAACGC
GGCCTTTTTACGGTTCCTGGCCTTTTGCTGGCCTTTTGCTCACATGTTCTTTCCTGCGTTATCCCCTGAT
TCTGTGGATAACCGTATTACCGCCTTTGAGTGAGCTGATACCGCTCGCCGCAGCCGAACGACCGAGCGCA
GCGAGTCAGTGAGCGAGGAAGCGGAAGAGCGCCCAATACGCAAACCGCCTCTCCCCGCGCGTTGGCCGAT
TCATTAATGCAGCTGGCACGACAGGTTTCCCGACTGGAAAGCGGGCAGTGAGCGCAACGCAATTAATGTG
AGTTAGCTCACTCATTAGGCACCCCAGGCTTTACACTTTATGCTTCCGGCTCGTATGTTGTGTGGAATTG
TGAGCGGATAACAATTTCACACAGGAAACAGCTATGACCATGATTACGCCAAGCGCGCAATTAACCCTCA
CTAAAGGGAACAAAAGCTGGAGCTGCAAGCTTAATGTAGTCTTATGCAATACTCTTGTAGTCTTGCAACA
TGGTAACGATGAGTTAGCAACATGCCTTACAAGGAGAGAAAAAGCACCGTGCATGCCGATTGGTGGAAGT
AAGGTGGTACGATCGTGCCTTATTAGGAAGGCAACAGACGGGTCTGACATGGATTGGACGAACCACTGAA
TTGCCGCATTGCAGAGATATTGTATTTAAGTGCCTAGCTCGATACATAAACGGGTCTCTCTGGTTAGACC
AGATCTGAGCCTGGGAGCTCTCTGGCTAACTAGGGAACCCACTGCTTAAGCCTCAATAAAGCTTGCCTTG
AGTGCTTCAAGTAGTGTGTGCCCGTCTGTTGTGTGACTCTGGTAACTAGAGATCCCTCAGACCCTTTTAG
TCAGTGTGGAAAATCTCTAGCAGTGGCGCCCGAACAGGGACTTGAAAGCGAAAGGGAAACCAGAGGAGCT
CTCTCGACGCAGGACTCGGCTTGCTGAAGCGCGCACGGCAAGAGGCGAGGGGCGGCGACTGGTGAGTACG
CCAAAAATTTTGACTAGCGGAGGCTAGAAGGAGAGAGATGGGTGCGAGAGCGTCAGTATTAAGCGGGGGA
GAATTAGATCGCGATGGGAAAAAATTCGGTTAAGGCCAGGGGGAAAGAAAAAATATAAATTAAAACATAT
AGTATGGGCAAGCAGGGAGCTAGAACGATTCGCAGTTAATCCTGGCCTGTTAGAAACATCAGAAGGCTGT
AGACAAATACTGGGACAGCTACAACCATCCCTTCAGACAGGATCAGAAGAACTTAGATCATTATATAATA
CAGTAGCAACCCTCTATTGTGTGCATCAAAGGATAGAGATAAAAGACACCAAGGAAGCTTTAGACAAGAT
AGAGGAAGAGCAAAACAAAAGTAAGACCACCGCACAGCAAGCGGCCGCTGATCTTCAGACCTGGAGGAGG
AGATATGAGGGACAATTGGAGAAGTGAATTATATAAATATAAAGTAGTAAAAATTGAACCATTAGGAGTA
GCACCCACCAAGGCAAAGAGAAGAGTGGTGCAGAGAGAAAAAAGAGCAGTGGGAATAGGAGCTTTGTTCC
TTGGGTTCTTGGGAGCAGCAGGAAGCACTATGGGCGCAGCGTCAATGACGCTGACGGTACAGGCCAGACA
ATTATTGTCTGGTATAGTGCAGCAGCAGAACAATTTGCTGAGGGCTATTGAGGCGCAACAGCATCTGTTG
CAACTCACAGTCTGGGGCATCAAGCAGCTCCAGGCAAGAATCCTGGCTGTGGAAAGATACCTAAAGGATC
AACAGCTCCTGGGGATTTGGGGTTGCTCTGGAAAACTCATTTGCACCACTGCTGTGCCTTGGAATGCTAG
TTGGAGTAATAAATCTCTGGAACAGATTTGGAATCACACGACCTGGATGGAGTGGGACAGAGAAATTAAC
AATTACACAAGCTTAATACACTCCTTAATTGAAGAATCGCAAAACCAGCAAGAAAAGAATGAACAAGAAT
TATTGGAATTAGATAAATGGGCAAGTTTGTGGAATTGGTTTAACATAACAAATTGGCTGTGGTATATAAA
ATTATTCATAATGATAGTAGGAGGCTTGGTAGGTTTAAGAATAGTTTTTGCTGTACTTTCTATAGTGAAT
AGAGTTAGGCAGGGATATTCACCATTATCGTTTCAGACCCACCTCCCAACCCCGAGGGGACCCAGAGAGG
GCCTATTTCCCATGATTCCTTCATATTTGCATATACGATACAAGGCTGTTAGAGAGATAATTAGAATTAA
TTTGACTGTAAACACAAAGATATTAGTACAAAATACGTGACGTAGAAAGTAATAATTTCTTGGGTAGTTT
GCAGTTTTAAAATTATGTTTTAAAATGGACTATCATATGCTTACCGTAACTTGAAAGTATTTCGATTTCT
TGGCTTTATATATCTTGTGGAAAGGACGAAACACCGTGTCTGACATCCGGGTGACGGTTTTAGAGCTAGA
AATAGCAAGTTAAAATAAGGCTAGTCCGTTATCAACTTGAAAAAGTGGCACCGAGTCGGTGCTTTTTTAA
GCTTGGCGTAACTAGATCTTGAGACAAATGGCAGTATTCATCCACAATTTTAAAAGAAAAGGGGGGATTG
GGGGGTACAGTGCAGGGGAAAGAATAGTAGACATAATAGCAACAGACATACAAACTAAAGAATTACAAAA
ACAAATTACAAAAATTCAAAATTTTCGGGTTTATTACAGGGACAGCAGAGATCCACTTTGGCGCCGGCTC
GAGGGGG
