>Addgene plasmid #76352 | EPHB4 gRNA (BRDN0001144879) | depositor partial sequence | sequence record 143812 | Target Sequence
TGTCTGACATCCGGGTGACG
