>Addgene plasmid #76352 | EPHB4 gRNA (BRDN0001144879) | addgene partial sequence | sequence record 185677 | hU6-F
TAGAAAGTAATAATTTCTTGGGTAGTTTGCAGTTTTAAAATTATGTTTTAAAATGGACTATCATATGCTT
ACCGTAACTTGAAAGTATTTCGATTTCTTGGCTTTATATATCTTGTGGAAAGGACGAAACACCGTGTCTG
ACATCCGGGTGACGGTTTTAGAGCTAGAAATAGCAAGTTAAAATAAGGCTAGTCCGTTATCAACTTGAAA
AAGTGGCACCGAGTCGGTGCTTTTTTAAGCTTGGCGTAACTAGATCTTGAGACAAATGGCAGTATTCATC
CACAATTTTAAAAGAAAAGGGGGGATTGGGGGGTACAGTGCAGGGGAAAGAATAGTAGACATAATAGCAA
CAGACATACAAACTAAAGAATTACAAAAACAAATTACAAAAATTCAAAATTTTCGGGTTTATTACAGGGA
CAGCAGAGATCCACTTTGGCGCCGGCTCGAGGGGGCCCGGGTGCAAAGATGGATAAAGTTTTAAACAGAG
AGGAATCTTTGCAGCTAATGGACCTTCTAGGTCTTGAAAGGAGTGGGAATTGGCTCCGGTGCCCGTCAGT
GGGCAGAGCG
